>Addgene plasmid #193217 | Lenti-sgGrin2a#1/Cre | addgene full sequence | sequence record 379392 | Addgene NGS Result
GACATTGATTATTGACTAGTTATTAATAGTAATCAATTACGGGGTCATTAGTTCATAGCCCATATATGGA
GTTCCGCGTTACATAACTTACGGTAAATGGCCCGCCTGGCTGACCGCCCAACGACCCCCGCCCATTGACG
TCAATAATGACGTATGTTCCCATAGTAACGCCAATAGGGACTTTCCATTGACGTCAATGGGTGGAGTATT
TACGGTAAACTGCCCACTTGGCAGTACATCAAGTGTATCATATGCCAAGTACGCCCCCTATTGACGTCAA
TGACGGTAAATGGCCCGCCTGGCATTATGCCCAGTACATGACCTTATGGGACTTTCCTACTTGGCAGTAC
ATCTACGTATTAGTCATCGCTATTACCATGGTGATGCGGTTTTGGCAGTACATCAATGGGCGTGGATAGC
GGTTTGACTCACGGGGATTTCCAAGTCTCCACCCCATTGACGTCAATGGGAGTTTGTTTTGGCACCAAAA
TCAACGGGACTTTCCAAAATGTCGTAACAACTCCGCCCCATTGACGCAAATGGGCGGTAGGCGTGTACGG
TGGGAGGTCTATATAAGCAGCGCGTTTTGCCTGTACTGGGTCTCTCTGGTTAGACCAGATCTGAGCCTGG
GAGCTCTCTGGCTAACTAGGGAACCCACTGCTTAAGCCTCAATAAAGCTTGCCTTGAGTGCTTCAAGTAG
TGTGTGCCCGTCTGTTGTGTGACTCTGGTAACTAGAGATCCCTCAGACCCTTTTAGTCAGTGTGGAAAAT
CTCTAGCAGTGGCGCCCGAACAGGGACTTGAAAGCGAAAGGGAAACCAGAGGAGCTCTCTCGACGCAGGA
CTCGGCTTGCTGAAGCGCGCACGGCAAGAGGCGAGGGGCGGCGACTGGTGAGTACGCCAAAAATTTTGAC
TAGCGGAGGCTAGAAGGAGAGAGATGGGTGCGAGAGCGTCAGTATTAAGCGGGGGAGAATTAGATCGCGA
TGGGAAAAAATTCGGTTAAGGCCAGGGGGAAAGAAAAAATATAAATTAAAACATATAGTATGGGCAAGCA
GGGAGCTAGAACGATTCGCAGTTAATCCTGGCCTGTTAGAAACATCAGAAGGCTGTAGACAAATACTGGG
ACAGCTACAACCATCCCTTCAGACAGGATCAGAAGAACTTAGATCATTATATAATACAGTAGCAACCCTC
TATTGTGTGCATCAAAGGATAGAGATAAAAGACACCAAGGAAGCTTTAGACAAGATAGAGGAAGAGCAAA
ACAAAAGTAAGACCACCGCACAGCAAGCGGCCGGCCGCTGATCTTCAGACCTGGAGGAGGAGATATGAGG
GACAATTGGAGAAGTGAATTATATAAATATAAAGTAGTAAAAATTGAACCATTAGGAGTAGCACCCACCA
AGGCAAAGAGAAGAGTGGTGCAGAGAGAAAAAAGAGCAGTGGGAATAGGAGCTTTGTTCCTTGGGTTCTT
GGGAGCAGCAGGAAGCACTATGGGCGCAGCGTCAATGACGCTGACGGTACAGGCCAGACAATTATTGTCT
GGTATAGTGCAGCAGCAGAACAATTTGCTGAGGGCTATTGAGGCGCAACAGCATCTGTTGCAACTCACAG
TCTGGGGCATCAAGCAGCTCCAGGCAAGAATCCTGGCTGTGGAAAGATACCTAAAGGATCAACAGCTCCT
GGGGATTTGGGGTTGCTCTGGAAAACTCATTTGCACCACTGCTGTGCCTTGGAATGCTAGTTGGAGTAAT
AAATCTCTGGAACAGATTTGGAATCACACGACCTGGATGGAGTGGGACAGAGAAATTAACAATTACACAA
GCTTAATACACTCCTTAATTGAAGAATCGCAAAACCAGCAAGAAAAGAATGAACAAGAATTATTGGAATT
AGATAAATGGGCAAGTTTGTGGAATTGGTTTAACATAACAAATTGGCTGTGGTATATAAAATTATTCATA
ATGATAGTAGGAGGCTTGGTAGGTTTAAGAATAGTTTTTGCTGTACTTTCTATAGTGAATAGAGTTAGGC
AGGGATATTCACCATTATCGTTTCAGACCCACCTCCCAACCCCGAGGGGACCCGACAGGCCCGAAGGAAT
AGAAGAAGAAGGTGGAGAGAGAGACAGAGACAGATCCATTCGATTAGTGAACGGATCGGCACTGCGTGCG
CCAATTCTGCAGACAAATGGCAGTATTCATCCACAATTTTAAAAGAAAAGGGGGGATTGGGGGGTACAGT
GCAGGGGAAAGAATAGTAGACATAATAGCAACAGACATACAAACTAAAGAATTACAAAAACAAATTACAA
AAATTCAAAATTTTCGGGTTTATTACAGGGACAGCAGAGATCCAGTTTGGTTAGTACCGGGCCCGCTCTA
GCCCTGCAGGAACTGTTTAAACTGTGAGGGCCTATTTCCCATGATTCCTTCATATTTGCATATACGATAC
AAGGCTGTTAGAGAGATAATTGGAATTAATTTGACTGTAAACACAAAGATATTAGTACAAAATACGTGAC
GTAGAAAGTAATAATTTCTTGGGTAGTTTGCAGTTTTAAAATTATGTTTTAAAATGGACTATCATATGCT
TACCGTAACTTGAAAGTATTTCGATTTCTTGGCTTTATATATCTTGTGGAAAGGACCAAACACCGAAAGG
CGGAGAATAGTCATGGTTTAAGAGCTATGCTGGAAACAGCATAGCAAGTTTAAATAAGGCTAGTCCGTTA
TCAACTTGAAAAAGTGGCACCGAGTCGGTGCTTTTTTGTTTGGCGCGCCTATGGCTTAATTAACATGGCG
GCCGCATTCTACCGGGTAGGGGAGGCGCTTTTCCCAAGGCAGTCTGGAGCATGCGCTTTAGCAGCCCCGC
TGGGCACTTGGCGCTACACAAGTGGCCTCTGGCCTCGCACACATTCCACATCCACCGGTAGGCGCCAACC
GGCTCCGTTCTTTGGTGGCCCCTTCGCGCCACCTTCTACTCCTCCCCTAGTCAGGAAGTTCCCCCCCGCC
CCGCAGCTCGCGTCGTGCAGGACGTGACAAATGGAAGTAGCACGTCTCACTAGTCTCGTGCAGATGGACA
GCACCGCTGAGCAATGGAAGCGGGTAGGCCTTTGGGGCAGCGGCCAATAGCAGCTTTGCTCCTTCGCTTT
CTGGGCTCAGAGGCTGGGAAGGGGTGGGTCCGGGGGCGGGCTCAGGGGCGGGCTCAGGGGCGGGGCGGGC
GCCCGAAGGTCCTCCGGAGGCCCGGCATTCTGCACGCTTCAAAAGCGCACGTCTGCCGCGCTGTTCTCCT
CTTCCTCATCTCCGGGACCCGGGATGCCCAAGAAGAAGAGGAAGGTGTCCAATTTACTGACCGTACACCA
AAATTTGCCTGCATTACCGGTCGATGCAACGAGTGATGAGGTTCGCAAGAACCTGATGGACATGTTCAGG
GATCGCCAGGCGTTTTCTGAGCATACCTGGAAAATGCTTCTGTCCGTTTGCCGGTCGTGGGCGGCATGGT
GCAAGTTGAATAACCGGAAATGGTTTCCCGCAGAACCTGAAGATGTTCGCGATTATCTTCTATATCTTCA
GGCGCGCGGTCTGGCAGTAAAAACTATCCAGCAACATTTGGGCCAGCTAAACATGCTTCATCGTCGGTCC
GGGCTGCCACGACCAAGTGACAGCAATGCTGTTTCACTGGTTATGCGGCGGATCCGAAAAGAAAACGTTG
ATGCCGGTGAACGTGCAAAACAGGCTCTAGCGTTCGAACGCACTGATTTCGACCAGGTTCGTTCACTCAT
GGAAAATAGCGATCGCTGCCAGGATATACGTAATCTGGCATTTCTGGGGATTGCTTATAACACCCTGTTA
CGTATAGCCGAAATTGCCAGGATCAGGGTTAAAGATATCTCACGTACTGACGGTGGGAGAATGTTAATCC
ATATTGGCAGAACGAAAACGCTGGTTAGCACCGCAGGTGTAGAGAAGGCACTTAGCCTGGGGGTAACTAA
ACTGGTCGAGCGATGGATTTCCGTCTCTGGTGTAGCTGATGATCCGAATAACTACCTGTTTTGCCGGGTC
AGAAAAAATGGTGTTGCCGCGCCATCTGCCACCAGCCAGCTATCAACTCGCGCCCTGGAAGGGATTTTTG
AAGCAACTCATCGATTGATTTACGGCGCTAAGGATGACTCTGGTCAGAGATACCTGGCCTGGTCTGGACA
CAGTGCCCGTGTCGGAGCCGCGCGAGATATGGCCCGCGCTGGAGTTTCAATACCGGAGATCATGCAAGCT
GGTGGCTGGACCAATGTAAATATTGTCATGAACTATATCCGTAACCTGGATAGTGAAACAGGGGCAATGG
TGCGCCTGCTGGAAGATGGCGATTAGCCATGTTTAAGGGTTCCGGTTCCACTAGGTACAATTCGATATCA
AGCTTATCGATAATCAACCTCTGGATTACAAAATTTGTGAAAGATTGACTGGTATTCTTAACTATGTTGC
TCCTTTTACGCTATGTGGATACGCTGCTTTAATGCCTTTGTATCATGCTATTGCTTCCCGTATGGCTTTC
ATTTTCTCCTCCTTGTATAAATCCTGGTTGCTGTCTCTTTATGAGGAGTTGTGGCCCGTTGTCAGGCAAC
GTGGCGTGGTGTGCACTGTGTTTGCTGACGCAACCCCCACTGGTTGGGGCATTGCCACCACCTGTCAGCT
CCTTTCCGGGACTTTCGCTTTCCCCCTCCCTATTGCCACGGCGGAACTCATCGCCGCCTGCCTTGCCCGC
TGCTGGACAGGGGCTCGGCTGTTGGGCACTGACAATTCCGTGGTGTTGTCGGGGAAATCATCGTCCTTTC
CTTGGCTGCTCGCCTGTGTTGCCACCTGGATTCTGCGCGGGACGTCCTTCTGCTACGTCCCTTCGGCCCT
CAATCCAGCGGACCTTCCTTCCCGCGGCCTGCTGCCGGCTCTGCGGCCTCTTCCGCGTCTTCGCCTTCGC
CCTCAGACGAGTCGGATCTCCCTTTGGGCCGCCTCCCCGCATCGATACCGTCGACCTCGATCGAGACCTA
GAAAAACATGGAGCAATCACAAGTAGCAATACAGCAGCTACCAATGCTGATTGTGCCTGGCTAGAAGCAC
AAGAGGAGGAGGAGGTGGGTTTTCCAGTCACACCTCAGGTACCTTTAAGACCAATGACTTACAAGGCAGC
TGTAGATCTTAGCCACTTTTTAAAAGAAAAGGGGGGACTGGAAGGGCTAATTCACTCCCAACGAAGACAA
GATATCCTTGATCTGTGGATCTACCACACACAAGGCTACTTCCCTGATTGGCAGAACTACACACCAGGGC
CAGGGATCAGATATCCACTGACCTTTGGATGGTGCTACAAGCTAGTACCAGTTGAGCAAGAGAAGGTAGA
AGAAGCCAATGAAGGAGAGAACACCCGCTTGTTACACCCTGTGAGCCTGCATGGGATGGATGACCCGGAG
AGAGAAGTATTAGAGTGGAGGTTTGACAGCCGCCTAGCATTTCATCACATGGCCCGAGAGCTGCATCCGG
ACTGTACTGGGTCTCTCTGGTTAGACCAGATCTGAGCCTGGGAGCTCTCTGGCTAACTAGGGAACCCACT
GCTTAAGCCTCAATAAAGCTTGCCTTGAGTGCTTCAAGTAGTGTGTGCCCGTCTGTTGTGTGACTCTGGT
AACTAGAGATCCCTCAGACCCTTTTAGTCAGTGTGGAAAATCTCTAGCAGCATGTGAGCAAAAGGCCAGC
AAAAGGCCAGGAACCGTAAAAAGGCCGCGTTGCTGGCGTTTTTCCATAGGCTCCGCCCCCCTGACGAGCA
TCACAAAAATCGACGCTCAAGTCAGAGGTGGCGAAACCCGACAGGACTATAAAGATACCAGGCGTTTCCC
CCTGGAAGCTCCCTCGTGCGCTCTCCTGTTCCGACCCTGCCGCTTACCGGATACCTGTCCGCCTTTCTCC
CTTCGGGAAGCGTGGCGCTTTCTCATAGCTCACGCTGTAGGTATCTCAGTTCGGTGTAGGTCGTTCGCTC
CAAGCTGGGCTGTGTGCACGAACCCCCCGTTCAGCCCGACCGCTGCGCCTTATCCGGTAACTATCGTCTT
GAGTCCAACCCGGTAAGACACGACTTATCGCCACTGGCAGCAGCCACTGGTAACAGGATTAGCAGAGCGA
GGTATGTAGGCGGTGCTACAGAGTTCTTGAAGTGGTGGCCTAACTACGGCTACACTAGAAGAACAGTATT
TGGTATCTGCGCTCTGCTGAAGCCAGTTACCTTCGGAAAAAGAGTTGGTAGCTCTTGATCCGGCAAACAA
ACCACCGCTGGTAGCGGTGGTTTTTTTGTTTGCAAGCAGCAGATTACGCGCAGAAAAAAAGGATCTCAAG
AAGATCCTTTGATCTTTTCTACGGGGTCTGACGCTCAGTGGAACGAAAACTCACGTTAAGGGATTTTGGT
CATGAGATTATCAAAAAGGATCTTCACCTAGATCCTTTTAAATTAAAAATGAAGTTTTAAATCAATCTAA
AGTATATATGAGTAAACTTGGTCTGACAGTTACCAATGCTTAATCAGTGAGGCACCTATCTCAGCGATCT
GTCTATTTCGTTCATCCATAGTTGCCTGACTCCCCGTCGTGTAGATAACTACGATACGGGAGGGCTTACC
ATCTGGCCCCAGTGCTGCAATGATACCGCGAGACCCACGCTCACCGGCTCCAGATTTATCAGCAATAAAC
CAGCCAGCCGGAAGGGCCGAGCGCAGAAGTGGTCCTGCAACTTTATCCGCCTCCATCCAGTCTATTAATT
GTTGCCGGGAAGCTAGAGTAAGTAGTTCGCCAGTTAATAGTTTGCGCAACGTTGTTGCCATTGCTACAGG
CATCGTGGTGTCACGCTCGTCGTTTGGTATGGCTTCATTCAGCTCCGGTTCCCAACGATCAAGGCGAGTT
ACATGATCCCCCATGTTGTGCAAAAAAGCGGTTAGCTCCTTCGGTCCTCCGATCGTTGTCAGAAGTAAGT
TGGCCGCAGTGTTATCACTCATGGTTATGGCAGCACTGCATAATTCTCTTACTGTCATGCCATCCGTAAG
ATGCTTTTCTGTGACTGGTGAGTACTCAACCAAGTCATTCTGAGAATAGTGTATGCGGCGACCGAGTTGC
TCTTGCCCGGCGTCAATACGGGATAATACCGCGCCACATAGCAGAACTTTAAAAGTGCTCATCATTGGAA
AACGTTCTTCGGGGCGAAAACTCTCAAGGATCTTACCGCTGTTGAGATCCAGTTCGATGTAACCCACTCG
TGCACCCAACTGATCTTCAGCATCTTTTACTTTCACCAGCGTTTCTGGGTGAGCAAAAACAGGAAGGCAA
AATGCCGCAAAAAAGGGAATAAGGGCGACACGGAAATGTTGAATACTCATACTCTTCCTTTTTCAATATT
ATTGAAGCATTTATCAGGGTTATTGTCTCATGAGCGGATACATATTTGAATGTATTTAGAAAAATAAACA
AATAGGGGTTCCGCGCACATTTCCCCGAAAAGTGCCACCTGACGTCGACGGATCGGGAGATCTCCCGATC
CCCTATGGTGCACTCTCAGTACAATCTGCTCTGATGCCGCATAGTTAAGCCAGTATCTGCTCCCTGCTTG
TGTGTTGGAGGTCGCTGAGTAGTGCGCGAGCAAAATTTAAGCTACAACAAGGCAAGGCTTGACCGACAAT
TGCATGAAGAATCTGCTTAGGGTTAGGCGTTTTGCGCTGCTTCGCGATGTACGGGCCAGATATACGCGTT
Features (pLannotate 1.2.2; 21 found; start..end, strand, type, name):
      1..380     +  enhancer       CMV enhancer: human cytomegalovirus immediate early enhancer
    381..580     +  promoter       CMV promoter: human cytomegalovirus (CMV) immediate early promoter
    598..778     +  LTR            5' LTR (truncated): truncated 5' long terminal repeat (LTR) from HIV-1
    825..950     +  misc_feature   HIV-1 Ψ: packaging signal of human immunodeficiency virus type 1
    934..1272    +  CDS            HIV-1 gag (fragment): gag protein from human immunodeficiency virus 1; gag
   1447..1680    +  misc_feature   RRE: The Rev response element (RRE) of HIV-1 allows for Rev-dependent mRNA export from the nucleus to the cytoplasm.
   2057..2157    +  CDS            Rev (fragment): human immunodeficiency virus 1 (HIV-1) Rev protein; rev; enhances nuclear export of unspliced and incompletely spliced viral mRNAs
   2207..2324    +  misc_feature   cPPT/CTS: central polypurine tract and central termination sequence of HIV-1
   2406..2646    +  promoter       U6 promoter: RNA polymerase III promoter for human U6 snRNA
   2694..2761    +  misc_RNA       tracrRNA (fragment): trans-activating CRISPR RNA for the Streptococcus pyogenes CRISPR/Cas9 system
   2814..3306    +  promoter       PGK promoter: mouse phosphoglycerate kinase 1 promoter
   3336..4366    +  CDS            Cre (fragment): site-specific recombinase Cre is a site-specific recombinase from bacteriophage P1. Recombination occurs at loxP sequences.
   4399..4422    +  misc_feature   MCS (fragment): pBluescript multiple cloning site
   4422..5010    +  misc_feature   WPRE: woodchuck hepatitis virus posttranscriptional regulatory element
   5011..5030    +  misc_feature   MCS (fragment): pBluescript multiple cloning site
   5032..5532    +  CDS            nef (fragment): NEF_HV1LA - Experimental evidence at protein level: Swiss-Prot protein existence level 1. Extracellular Nef protein targets CD4(+) T-lymphocytes for apoptosis by interacting with CXCR4 surface receptors. From Human immunodeficiency virus type 1 group M subtype B (isolate Lai) (HIV-1).
   5539..5719    +  LTR            5' LTR (truncated): truncated 5' long terminal repeat (LTR) from HIV-1
   5781..6369    -  rep_origin     ori: high-copy-number ColE1/pMB1/pBR322/pUC origin of replication
   6540..7400    -  CDS            AmpR: β-lactamase; bla; confers resistance to ampicillin, carbenicillin, and related antibiotics
   7401..7505    -  promoter       AmpR promoter: bla
   7564..7616    -  misc_feature   bom (fragment): basis of mobility region from pBR322
