[The description below was written by a language model from this plasmid's Addgene catalogue record and pLannotate feature annotations shown in this document.]
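Description:
Lenti-sgGrin2a#1/Cre is an HIV-1-derived lentiviral transfer plasmid of about 7.8 kb, built on the pLL3.3 backbone. It delivers two components to mammalian cells: a CRISPR guide RNA targeting mouse Grin2a, which encodes the NMDA receptor subunit GluN2A, and Cre recombinase. In bacteria it is maintained through a high-copy ColE1/pUC-type origin and selected with ampicillin via the β-lactamase gene. A fragment of the pBR322 bom region is also annotated.

The viral portion begins with a CMV enhancer/promoter fused to a truncated 5' LTR, an arrangement that typically drives genomic RNA transcription in packaging cells without Tat. It is followed by the Ψ packaging signal with an adjoining gag fragment, the Rev response element for Rev-dependent nuclear export, and the cPPT/CTS. The payload consists of two independent expression units. A human U6 RNA polymerase III promoter drives the 20-nt Grin2a spacer joined to the Streptococcus pyogenes Cas9 guide scaffold, annotated here as a tracrRNA fragment. A mouse PGK promoter then drives the Cre coding sequence, with a WPRE downstream to enhance transcript expression. The cassette ends with a nef-derived fragment and a truncated LTR that the annotation tool labels as a 5' LTR, although it occupies the 3' position.

No Cas9 gene is present, so editing requires Cas9 supplied by the recipient cells or animal. This suits hosts carrying Cre-dependent alleles, where Cre recombines loxP-flanked sequences in the same cells that receive the guide. The associated publication describes a multiplexed in vivo approach for identifying driver genes in small cell lung cancer. The "#1" in the name suggests it is one of several guides against this gene.
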