Addgene plasmid #193217: Lenti-sgGrin2a#1/Cre
Purpose: Lentiviral vector expressing Cre recombinase (driven by mPGK promoter) and an sgRNA against the mouse Grin2a gene
Depositing lab: Julien Sage. Depositing organization: Stanford University. Publication: A multiplexed in vivo approach to identify driver genes in small cell lung cancer. Lee MC, Cai H, Murray CW, Li C, Shue YT, Andrejka L, He AL, Holzem AME, Drainas AP, Ko JH, Coles GL, Kong C, Zhu S, Zhu C, Wang J, van de Rijn M, Petrov DA, Winslow MM, Sage J. Cell Rep. 2023 Jan 13;42(1):111990. doi: 10.1016/j.celrep.2023.111990. PubMed 36640300.
Backbone
  Vector backbone: pLL3.3
  Vector type: Mammalian Expression, Lentiviral, CRISPR
Growth in bacteria
  Bacterial resistance: Ampicillin, 100 μg/mL
  Growth temperature: 37°C
  Growth strain: NEB Stable
  Copy number: High Copy
Gene/Insert
  Gene/Insert name: sgGrin2a#1
  gRNA/shRNA sequence: AAAGGCGGAGAATAGTCATG
  Species: M. musculus (mouse)
  Insert size (bp): 20
  Entrez Gene: Grin2a (a.k.a. GluN2A, GluRepsilon1, NMDAR2A, NR2A)
  Promoter: U6
  Cloning method: Restriction Enzyme; 5′ cloning site Unknown (unknown if destroyed); 3′ cloning site Unknown (unknown if destroyed)
Terms and licenses: Academic/Nonprofit Terms; Industry Terms: Not Available to Industry
Depositor comments: Please visit https://www.biorxiv.org/content/10.1101/2022.03.28.485708v1 for bioRxiv preprint.
How to cite: Lenti-sgGrin2a#1/Cre was a gift from Julien Sage (Addgene plasmid # 193217 ; http://n2t.net/addgene:193217 ; RRID:Addgene_193217)
